Addgene plasmid #250470: pPR-1_19A_LN5N
Purpose: GRASP module to assemble sPPR proteins for RNA editing: module 19A_LN5N
Depositing lab: Ian Small. Depositing organization: University of Western Australia. Publication: GRASP: a modular toolkit for building synthetic pentatricopeptide repeat RNA-binding proteins. Dennis M, Low SY, Viljoen A, Pullakhandam A, Colas des Francs-Small C, Campbell-Clause L, Bond CS, Small I, Kwok van der Giezen FM. Nucleic Acids Res. 2025 Oct 28;53(20):gkaf1169. doi: 10.1093/nar/gkaf1169. PubMed 41224122.
Backbone
  Vector backbone: pAGM1311
  Backbone manufacturer: Sylvestre Marillonnet
  Vector type: Synthetic Biology
Growth in bacteria
  Bacterial resistance: Kanamycin, 50 μg/mL
  Growth temperature: 37°C
  Growth strain: DH5alpha
  Copy number: High Copy
Gene/Insert
  Gene/Insert name: 19A_LN5N
  Species: Synthetic
  Cloning method: Golden Gate
Terms and licenses: Academic/Nonprofit Terms; Industry Terms: Not Available to Industry
Depositor comments: GRASP kit for MoClo assembly of sPPR proteins is a library of 42 plasmids which can be combined to assemble sPPR proteins with 9, 14, or 19 motifs to target any RNA sequence of the same length. See the original publication for more information, and find code for analysis and script for GRASP assembly at https://github.com/farleykvdg/GRASP.
How to cite: pPR-1_19A_LN5N was a gift from Ian Small (Addgene plasmid # 250470 ; http://n2t.net/addgene:250470 ; RRID:Addgene_250470)
