[The description below was written by a language model from this plasmid's Addgene catalogue record and pLannotate feature annotations shown in this document.]
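Description:
pPR-1_19A_LN5N is a small (about 2.1 kb) synthetic-biology module plasmid built in the pAGM1311 backbone, a MoClo-type Golden Gate cloning vector. It is one of 42 plasmids in the GRASP kit, a library of parts that can be combined to assemble synthetic pentatricopeptide repeat (sPPR) RNA-binding proteins. It is maintained in E. coli from a high-copy ColE1/pUC-type origin of replication. Selection is with kanamycin, through an aminoglycoside phosphotransferase (KanR) gene driven by the bla (AmpR) promoter.

The payload is the synthetic insert 19A_LN5N, introduced by Golden Gate cloning. The automated annotation places a short coding segment of roughly 125 nt at this position and labels it as a fragment of the Arabidopsis PPR protein EMB2744. That label most likely reflects sequence similarity between the designed PPR motif and natural PPR proteins rather than an Arabidopsis origin, since the record gives the insert species as synthetic. No promoter, tag or terminator is annotated around the insert, consistent with a promoterless storage part meant to be excised and joined to other modules rather than expressed from this plasmid. The short lacI fragment near the end of the sequence appears to be a backbone remnant with no stated function.

According to the record, GRASP modules are combined to build sPPR proteins with 9, 14 or 19 motifs, each designed to bind an RNA sequence of the same length, with RNA editing as the stated application. The "19A" in the name suggests a role in the 19-motif assembly series, but the record does not define the naming scheme, the module's position in an assembly, or the nucleotide specificity it encodes.
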