Features (pLannotate 1.2.2; 5 found; start..end, strand, type, name):
     11..136     +  CDS            EMB2744 (fragment): PP406_ARATH - Also known as PCMP-H39. Experimental evidence at protein level: Swiss-Prot protein existence level 1. From Arabidopsis thaliana (Mouse-ear cress).
    235..339     +  promoter       AmpR promoter: bla
    340..1134    +  CDS            KanR: aminoglycoside phosphotransferase; aphA-3; confers resistance to kanamycin
   1305..1893    +  rep_origin     ori: high-copy-number ColE1/pMB1/pBR322/pUC origin of replication
   2076..2125    +  CDS            lacI (fragment): lac repressor; lacI; The lac repressor binds to the lac operator to inhibit transcription in E. coli. This inhibition can be relieved by adding lactose or isopropyl-β-D-thiogalactopyranoside (IPTG).
>Addgene plasmid #250470 | pPR-1_19A_LN5N | addgene full sequence | sequence record 498613 | Addgene NGS Result
ACATCTCACACGTGAACTCTTCGATAAAATGCCAGAGAGGAATGTTGTTTCTTGGAATGCGATGATCTCT
GGTTATGCACAGAACGGTAGGATAGACGAAGCAAGAGAACTCTTGTCTTCACGAAGTGGCTCTTCAGTGG
ACGAAAGGGCCTCGTGATACGCCTATTTTTATAGGTTAATGTCATGATAATAATGGTTTCTTAGACGTCA
GGTGGCACTTTTCGGGGAAATGTGCGCGGAACCCCTATTTGTTTATTTTTCTAAATACATTCAAATATGT
ATCCGCTCATGAGACAATAACCCTGATAAATGCTTCAATAATATTGAAAAAGGAAGAGTATGGCTAAAAT
GAGAATATCACCGGAATTGAAAAAACTGATCGAAAAATACCGCTGCGTAAAAGATACGGAAGGAATGTCT
CCTGCTAAGGTATATAAGCTGGTGGGAGAAAATGAAAACCTATATTTAAAAATGACGGACAGCCGGTATA
AAGGGACCACCTATGATGTGGAACGGGAAAAGGACATGATGCTATGGCTGGAAGGAAAGCTGCCTGTTCC
AAAGGTCCTGCACTTTGAACGGCATGATGGCTGGAGCAATCTGCTCATGAGTGAGGCCGATGGCGTCCTT
TGCTCGGAAGAGTATGAAGATGAACAAAGCCCTGAAAAGATTATCGAGCTGTATGCGGAGTGCATCAGGC
TCTTTCACTCCATCGACATATCGGATTGTCCCTATACGAATAGCTTAGACAGCCGCTTAGCCGAATTGGA
TTACTTACTGAATAACGATCTGGCCGATGTGGATTGCGAAAACTGGGAAGAGGACACTCCATTTAAAGAT
CCGCGCGAGCTGTATGATTTTTTAAAGACGGAAAAGCCCGAAGAGGAACTTGTCTTTTCCCACGGCGACC
TGGGAGACAGCAACATCTTTGTGAAAGATGGCAAAGTAAGTGGCTTTATTGATCTTGGGAGAAGCGGCAG
GGCGGACAAGTGGTATGACATTGCCTTCTGCGTCCGGTCGCTCAGGGAGGATATCGGGGAAGAACAGTAT
GTCGAGCTATTTTTTGACTTACTGGGGATCAAGCCTGATTGGGAGAAAATAAAATATTATATTTTACTGG
ATGAATTGTTTTAGCTGTCAGACCAAGTTTACTCATATATACTTTAGATTGATTTAAAACTTCATTTTTA
ATTTAAAAGGATCTAGGTGAAGATCCTTTTTGATAATCTCATGACCAAAATCCCTTAACGTGAGTTTTCG
TTCCACTGAGCGTCAGACCCCGTAGAAAAGATCAAAGGATCTTCTTGAGATCCTTTTTTTCTGCGCGTAA
TCTGCTGCTTGCAAACAAAAAAACCACCGCTACCAGCGGTGGTTTGTTTGCCGGATCAAGAGCTACCAAC
TCTTTTTCCGAAGGTAACTGGCTTCAGCAGAGCGCAGATACCAAATACTGTTCTTCTAGTGTAGCCGTAG
TTAGGCCACCACTTCAAGAACTCTGTAGCACCGCCTACATACCTCGCTCTGCTAATCCTGTTACCAGTGG
CTGCTGCCAGTGGCGATAAGTCGTGTCTTACCGGGTTGGACTCAAGACGATAGTTACCGGATAAGGCGCA
GCGGTCGGGCTGAACGGGGGGTTCGTGCACACAGCCCAGCTTGGAGCGAACGACCTACACCGAACTGAGA
TACCTACAGCGTGAGCTATGAGAAAGCGCCACGCTTCCCGAAGGGAGAAAGGCGGACAGGTATCCGGTAA
GCGGCAGGGTCGGAACAGGAGAGCGCACGAGGGAGCTTCCAGGGGGAAACGCCTGGTATCTTTATAGTCC
TGTCGGGTTTCGCCACCTCTGACTTGAGCGTCGATTTTTGTGATGCTCGTCAGGGGGGCGGAGCCTATGG
AAAAACGCCAGCAACGCGGCCTTTTTACGGTTCCTGGCCTTTTGCTGGCCTTTTGCTCACATGTTCTTTC
CTGCGTTATCCCCTGATTCTGTGGATAACCGTATTACCGCCTTTGAGTGAGCTGATACCGCTCGCCGCAG
CCGAACGACCGAGCGCAGCGAGTCAGTGAGCGAGGAAGCGGAAGAGCGCCCAATACGCAAACCGCCTCTC
CCCGCGCGTTGGCCGATTCATTAATCACTCTGTGAAG
