>Addgene plasmid #250470 | pPR-1_19A_LN5N | depositor partial sequence | sequence record 494205 | 19A_LN5N
CACGTGAACTCTTCGATAAAATGCCAGAGAGGAATGTTGTTTCTTGGAATGCGATGATCTCTGGTTATGC
ACAGAACGGTAGGATAGACGAAGCAAGAGAACTC
